Addgene plasmid #137944: pM2s2AsR_TS-E10
Purpose: E. coli Nissle pMUT2-derived plasmid with ampicillin resistance and constitutive RFP expression and strong temperature sensitive GFP expression
Depositing lab: Neel Joshi. Depositing organization: Harvard University. Publication: Plasmid Vectors for in Vivo Selection-Free Use with the Probiotic E. coli Nissle 1917. Kan A, Gelfat I, Emani S, Praveschotinunt P, Joshi NS. ACS Synth Biol. 2020 Dec 10. doi: 10.1021/acssynbio.0c00466. PubMed 33301298.
Backbone
  Vector backbone: pMUT2
  Backbone manufacturer: Native to E. coli Nissle
  Backbone size w/o insert (bp): 3173
  Modifications to backbone: pMUT2 was modified with an insulated cassette with a selection marker
  Vector type: Bacterial Expression, Synthetic Biology ; For use with E. coli Nissle in the mouse gut
Growth in bacteria
  Bacterial resistance: Ampicillin, 100 μg/mL
  Growth temperature: 30°C
  Growth strain: Mach1
  Copy number: High Copy
Gene/Insert 1
  Gene/Insert name: mRFP1
  Species: Synthetic
  Insert size (bp): 678
  Promoter: J23101
  Cloning method: Gibson Cloning
  Sequencing primers: 5′ GTTCCTTATCATCTGGCGAATCGG; 3′ GAGACGAGACGAGACAGCCTG
Gene/Insert 2
  Gene/Insert name: mWasabi
  Insert size (bp): 714
  Promoter: pTlpA-C7
  Cloning method: Gibson Cloning
  Sequencing primers: 5′ cattactcgcatccattctcaggc; 3′ cctgaattgactctcttccggg
Terms and licenses: Academic/Nonprofit Terms; Industry Terms: Not Available to Industry
How to cite: pM2s2AsR_TS-E10 was a gift from Neel Joshi (Addgene plasmid # 137944 ; http://n2t.net/addgene:137944 ; RRID:Addgene_137944)
