[The description below was written by a language model from this plasmid's Addgene catalogue record and pLannotate feature annotations shown in this document.]
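Description:
pM2s2AsR_TS-E10 is a bacterial expression and synthetic-biology plasmid built on pMUT2, one of the cryptic plasmids native to the probiotic E. coli Nissle 1917, and is intended for use with Nissle in the mouse gut. The pMUT2 backbone was modified by adding an insulated cassette carrying a selection marker. In the feature table this appears as a β-lactamase gene (AmpR) with its own promoter, flanked by his operon and T3Te terminators that shield it from read-through. The plasmid is recorded as high copy and ampicillin selected. No conventional cloning origin is annotated, so replication presumably relies on native pMUT2 functions. Annotations in the backbone region include a repBA regulatory pseudoknot fragment, a cppC-like fragment, and a relB/relE toxin–antitoxin pair. Such a pair typically promotes plasmid retention without antibiotic, consistent with the selection-free in vivo use described for this vector series.

Two fluorescent reporters are carried. mRFP1 is expressed constitutively from the J23101 promoter (the annotation software matched this to a fragment of the related J23119), and it is followed by rrnB T1 and T7Te terminators within BioBrick prefix and suffix scars. The green protein mWasabi is driven by pTlpA-C7, a temperature-responsive promoter variant, with an sTRSV hammerhead ribozyme upstream that likely acts as a 5′ insulator. A lacI promoter lies downstream of mWasabi and precedes a long unannotated stretch, which may encode the thermosensing repressor, though the record does not state this. Red fluorescence thus marks plasmid-bearing cells, while green fluorescence gives a strong temperature-dependent readout. The sequenced record is 10,924 nt, considerably larger than the listed backbone and inserts combined.
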