Features (pLannotate 1.2.2; 27 found; start..end, strand, type, name):
   1375..1488    -  ncRNA          PK-repBA (fragment): Accession: RF01089 - Pseudoknot of the regulatory region of the repBA gene
   1631..1870    +  CDS            relB: RELB_ECOLI - Experimental evidence at protein level: Swiss-Prot protein existence level 1. Seems to be a principal mediator of cell death in liquid media. From Escherichia coli (strain K12).
   1863..2144    +  CDS            relE: RELE_ECOLI - Experimental evidence at protein level: Swiss-Prot protein existence level 1. Cross-talk can occur between different TA systems. Ectopic expression of this toxin induces transcription of 7 tested TA systems (dinJ/yafQ, hicAB, mazEF, mqsRA, prlF(sohA)/yhaV, relBEF and yefM/yoeB) with specific cleavage of the relBEF mRNA produced immediately upstream and within the relB coding sequence. The cleaved mRNA can be translated into RelE, leading to a positive feedback cycle of RelE expression. The relBEF operon is required for transcription of the mazEF TA system operon during amino acid
   3135..3656    -  CDS            cppC (fragment): CPPC_NEIGO - Protein predicted: Swiss-Prot protein existence level 4. From Neisseria gonorrhoeae.
   4157..4216    +  terminator     his operon terminator: This putative transcriptin terminator from the E. coli his operon has a 2-bp deletion introduced during synthesis. Its efficiency has not been determined.
   4276..4305    -  terminator     T3Te terminator: phage T3 early transcription terminator
   4352..4373    +  misc_feature   BioBrick prefix: BioBrick prefix for parts that do not start with "ATG"
   4381..4450    +  promoter       AmpR promoter: bla
   4453..5313    +  CDS            AmpR: β-lactamase; bla; confers resistance to ampicillin, carbenicillin, and related antibiotics
   5324..5382    +  terminator     his operon terminator: This putative transcriptin terminator from the E. coli his operon has a 2-bp deletion introduced during synthesis. Its efficiency has not been determined.
   5442..5471    -  terminator     T3Te terminator: phage T3 early transcription terminator
   5556..5587    +  promoter       J23119 promoter (fragment): bacterial promoter (Registry of Standard Biological Parts BBa J23119)
   5614..6288    +  CDS            mRFP1: mRFP1 is a basic (constitutively fluorescent) red fluorescent protein published in 2002, derived from Discosoma sp.. It is reported to be a somewhat slowly-maturing monomer with low acid sensitivity.
   6336..6407    +  terminator     rrnB T1 terminator: transcription terminator T1 from the E. coli rrnB gene
   6423..6450    +  terminator     T7Te terminator: phage T7 early transcription terminator
   6457..6477    +  misc_feature   BioBrick suffix: universal suffix for all parts
   6513..6544    +  terminator     tonB terminator: bidirectional E. coli tonB-P14 transcription terminator
   6632..6672    -  terminator     bacterial terminator (fragment): putative bacterial transcription terminator
   6889..6938    +  misc_RNA       sTRSV HHRz: hammerhead ribozyme from the tobacco ringspot virus satellite RNA (Khvorova et al., 2003)
   7023..7730    +  CDS            mWasabi: mWasabi is a basic (constitutively fluorescent) green fluorescent protein published in 2008, derived from Clavularia sp.. It has high acid sensitivity.
   7790..7867    +  promoter       lacI promoter: lacI
   9023..9064    +  CDS            S-Tag (fragment): affinity and epitope tag derived from pancreatic ribonuclease A
   9094..9111    +  CDS            SET1 (fragment): solubility-enhancement tag derived from T7 phage gene 10B
   9119..9166    +  terminator     T7 terminator: transcription terminator for bacteriophage T7 RNA polymerase
   9338..9355    +  CDS            9xHis (fragment): 9xHis affinity tag
   9365..9414    +  CDS            SET1 (fragment): solubility-enhancement tag derived from T7 phage gene 10B
   9422..9469    +  terminator     T7 terminator: transcription terminator for bacteriophage T7 RNA polymerase
>Addgene plasmid #137944 | pM2s2AsR_TS-E10 | addgene full sequence | sequence record 331371 | Addgene NGS Result
ATTAAATAATGACAATGTTGGGTTGCAGTGAATTCTTTTTGTTTTGATGTGCAAAAAACCGACGATAATC
AAAACAAACAAAAAATTAACTATATTTGATGGTTTGCTTAAATCAGTAAAGACCAACGGCATTATGTACG
TTGATAAAAAAGAAAGATACTCACCGGATTCTTTTTTACATGAAACGACCTTTAACTTTCTTGACACCGC
ACCGGAGTCTAAGTTTTTCAAAACCCATCGATACCAAATGTATGTATAAGAACAAGTTAAAATCAAAGCC
CCGCAGATCACTGACCTCAATACAGAAAATGTTAATCTGCTATTTGAATAGTCGAGTACGCATTGAAATT
TTCCATCCGCGCCAGAACACGAAGACATGGCCTTATCTAAAACAGACCATACGTTATCAATACCAGAAAA
ATATATTGTTATCGGTATAAATAAAAACAACATTGATAAGAGATACATTCTAATTTTCATTTTTGTAAAA
TTTCCTGTACCACGTTGATCTACTTATTCCTAAAGAAATCCATTCTCCATCTCTAACTTTCGGCCTTCCA
CCACCAGAGCTTTTTTTTCCACGTTGACGCTGAATTTCAGAAGTATGTGTTTGTTTAACATACTCTTCAA
AGCCAAGCTCTGTAAGGTTCTTACTTGTCCACTTAGCCACACTTTTAGCAATTCCCATGACTTCGTTCTC
GTCTAAAGGTGCGGAGAACTGCAGGTTGTAGGCTTTAGCGCGTTCAATGCAGGCTTGTAGCCATTGGTCA
TACTGCGGCCAGCCTTGGCGGATAGCGCGGTAAGCCCACTTGCGGGTTTTATCGAAGAGGGTGCAGTTAC
GGCCTAAACCGTAGTCCGGCAGGATTTCGCGGTCATTGGCTGCGCCAAGGTCGAGGTAATCGGCTAACCA
GTCAAGGGTATAGAGCTCTGGCTGCCAGACGGTGATCTGCCAGTGCAGGTGGTTCGGATTCTTGCAAATT
AGCCCTGAATACCCCACATCTGCGCCCAATTTTTTACGCAGCGCATTCTCGATGGCGGCGGCGTATTTAA
GGGGGGCAGCTCGACCATCCGGCGCGGTACGTACCGCCGTATGCAAGGCATACAACAGGTGAGCATGTCC
GTTCTCGGGGTTTTTGATGGTGAGTGTGGGCGCAGGTGCCCCCAGATCGGCCCAATCAATCGCGGCTCCG
GCTCTGTCCACGTCAAAGCAAAGCCAGTACATGGCGTGAGGCTGATTAAACTGGATGTATTTTGCGAGGA
GAGCACGCTCTTTACCGGCAATGCGAACACCAAACTGTAAATCATCGGAGAAGTACGGCTTGTGGGGTAA
CCGGTCGTTAAAAAGCGTTAAAGCCTGATTATCCAAGGCTCCCAGCCTTATGGCGGGGCTGTTGTTTTGC
ACGCTGCATGTGCTAATATCCTTTCTAGGTTTCGACCTAGCCCTGAATGTCATGTCCGCTCGCCAAAGTA
GAGCATGATTTCGGGGCTTTGTTTTTTCTGCCACTAAGTTACACCTCAACAACGGTTTTTGTCATCCCCG
ACAATCCGTTATTCCTGCTTGTTCTCGCACGGCTTTACGCTCATACTACTTCTTGTAGATACACTTGTCA
CTACATCAAGAGGTGAGATGATGGCCACGATTAATATTCGGATCGATGACGAGCTGAAAAGCCGCTCTTA
TGCCGCACTGGAAAAGCTGGGCGTAACGCCGTCCGAGGTTCTGCGCCAAACACTGGAATATGTGGCCCAA
AGCGGACGTTTGCCGTTCCAGCAGGTTTTGCTGACCGAGGATGATGCCGATTTGATGGCTATCGTTCGGG
ATCGTCTGGAAAACCCACAGGCGGGCGTAAAGGTGTCACTGGATGAGCTATAACCTTGAATTTGATCCCC
GAGCCCTGAAGGAATGGCGCAAGCTCGGGGATGATGTCCGTCTGCAGTTCAAGAAAAAACTCGAGCAGGT
TCTACAACACCCGCGGATCGATAAAAATCGCCTGCGAGAGCTGCATGACTGCTACAAAATCAAGCTCCGT
GCATCCGGTTATCGCTTGGTCTATCAGGTTCGCGATCAAACCATTACGGTATTCGTGGTGGCGGTCGGTA
AGCGCGAGCGTTCTGCCGCTTACGATGCGGCCGATAAACGCTTATAAACTCATGCCGTGACCGCGAGAAT
ACCGCTGTTCGTGCCGCTTGGCTAATTGCTCAAGCGGCGCACTGTTCTGTTTAAGCTCTCGACTTGCTGC
GCCAAGCCGGTGACTTGCATGCTCAAGGCCTGACAAACCCTGTCGTTTTTCGCCAACTCCTGCGAGGTAA
CCTCGAACATGCGCTGTAAGTTGGCGTAGCTGTCCTGCCACGCTTGCTGCTGTTGTTCGTAGTGCCTCTG
TAAGCTCTCTAATGCGCTCAGAAGCTGCTGCTCCATTTCGGTCATGAATCTCTTCACCCTGATAGATAAA
ACCGCCCAGAATCGATTCTGTGGCGTCTGATGAGGTTATTTGGCGCTGTACTTGATGACCTGACGATGTT
GAGCGTTCTTGTACTCGTCGATCTTCTTCGCCCCCTGCGGAAGGATCAGGTAATACACGCTCTTGTTCTT
GGAATCGTGAATTATCGATACGCCGGCTCCGGTCTGGCTCTTTAAGTCCTGCAGGATCTGGCTCTGCTCG
CTGATTTCGTTCTGGCGTTCGACCACGATAGTCCCGAGATACCAAGCTACTCCAATCAATATCGCAAACA
GGATCCCACTTAATGCCAGGCTGTACAGCCATGTCATTCCGACTAAGCGGTGTATCTGTTTTAGCTGGCT
GTCGTTCTCTTCTTGGATAGCGGTCTGTATGTTCCCTGAGCTTAATTTCAAGGCCTCGGTGATACGTTTC
TCGTGCTTCTCGAATGCGTTCGCGACGCTCGTTGCGGTAGTCTTGGCTTGCTGCTTCGATTTGCTCTCGA
ACTCCCGCGCTAAATTTAAAATCTCGCTCATACAGCACTCCTTTTAAGCGAATATTCGGGCCACCTGCCG
GATCAGCAATACTGATACTGGATTTGGTTTCCCGTACGACCGACAATCCGGCATCGGTAAGGTGGGAAAT
CACCCCTTTACGATCCGTAATTTCTCCCTGCTCAATCAAGCTGATTAGCCCTTTGGTAATGGCTTCCGCT
GCCTGCTGTTTGTTGCGAGGAAGGTCATTAGAGGGGGTTAATGCTCGGCGATTAGCAGGGTCATTCGGGT
CGCGTAACCCAAGCCGGTCATTGGTGAGGGTTTGCCATGCGTTAACACGAGGCCGGTCAGCCCGATCAAA
GTAAGGTTGTAGCCGTTTTCCGCTCTGCAATTCGATGTTCGGGATAACAAAATTCAATTCAAGACGCCCT
TTGTCCTGATGTTGAACCCAGAGGCAGGCATACTGGTCTTTATCTAGACCGGTCATCAATGTCTGCTCCC
ATTCATCCATCAATCGCTGCTTTTCGCCTTCGGGTAAATCACTCTCCTGAAAAGAGAGCACGCCAGAGGT
ATAAGTTCGGGCAAATTCGCAGCCATCAATCAGCTCTTTGACGTGCTCAGGGTTACCCCGTAACACCGTC
GCTTGTTCGCGCTGACGATCAGGGCCCAGAAGGTAATCGACAGGACCACTCCCGCCACCGGCACCACGAC
CATGAATCTTAACGATCACGATGTTGCTCCAGCAGTTCGGCAAGATGTTGGTCAATGCTATTGAGCACCG
CTAACAACGACACCCGTTCTTGCGGCGGTAAGCCATGCTGATTCAAGTAACGGGCTATTTGATTGAGGTT
ATTACCGATCCCGCTGACCTGACGTAACAAGGTCGGGTCTACGGTAGGTAGCGGACGACGCCGAGCTGTA
CGCGATTCGCCTAAGCCAACGGCTCGTAACCACTCGGCCAAATGCTTACGGTCACAGCGTTCAAGTAGCC
GCTGATGCTCCGCTTCGGTGAGTCTGATTTTGATCTCTTTGGTGCGCTTTTCCATGAGAATCCGCTGAGA
AAGTTTCGCACCCAAAGTGCGAATTTTCGCAGTGGATGCAAGGGGTTTCGGGGGGCGGCGAGCCCCCTGA
AACAGTCACAGACGGCACCTCGAAGAGGGGACGCTGTGTGTACTCCCTAAATCTAGAATGCGGTCGAGCT
CGTAAACTTGGTCTGACAGCTCTAGCTCCGGCAAAAAAACGGGCAAGGTGTCACCACCCTGCCCTTTTTC
TTTAAAACCGAAAAGATTACTTCGCGTTTGCCACCTGACGTCTAAGAAAAGGAATATTCAGCAATTTGCC
CGTGCCGAAGAAAGGCCCACCCGTGAAGGTGAGCCAGTGAGTTGATTGCTACGTAATTAGTTAGTTAGCC
CTTAGTGACTCGAATTCGCGGCCGCTTCTAGAGCTAAATACATTCAAATATCTATCCGCTCATGAGACAA
TAACCCTGATAAATGCTTCAATAATATTGAAAAAGGAAGAATATGAGTATTCAACATTTCCGTGTCGCCC
TTATTCCCTTTTTTGCGGCATTTTGCCTTCCTGTTTTTGCTCACCCAGAAACGCTGGTGAAAGTAAAAGA
TGCCGAAGATCAGTTGGGTGCACGTGTGGGTTACATCGAACTGGACCTCAACAGCGGTAAGATTCTTGAG
AGTTTTCGCCCCGAAGAACGTTTCCCAATGATGAGCACTTTTAAAGTTCTGCTCTGTGGCGCGGTATTAT
CCCGTATTGACGCCGGGCAAGAGCAACTCGGTCGCCGCATACACTATTCTCAGAATGACTTGGTTGAGTA
CTCACCAGTCACAGAAAAGCATCTTACGGACGGCATGACAGTACGCGAATTATGCAGCGCTGCCATAACC
ATGAGTGATAACACGGCGGCCAACTTACTTCTGACAACGATCGGAGGACCGAAGGAGCTTACCGCTTTTT
TGCACAACATGGGTGATCATGTAACTCGCCTTGATCGTTGGGAACCGGAGCTGAATGAAGCCATACCAAA
CGACGAGCGTGACACCACGATGCCTGTAGCTATGGCAACAACGTTGCGCAAACTCTTAACTGGCGAACTT
CTTACTCTCGCTTCCCGGCAACAATTAATAGACTGGATGGAGGCGGATAAAGTTGCAGGACCACTTCTGC
GCTCGGCCCTTCCGGCTGGCTGGTTTATTGCTGATAAATCTGGAGCCGGTGAGCGTGGGTCCCGCGGTAT
TATTGCAGCCCTGGGGCCAGATGGTAAGCCCTCCCGTATCGTAGTTATCTACACGACGGGGAGCCAGGCA
ACTATGGACGAACGTAATCGCCAGATCGCTGAGATAGGTGCCTCCCTGATTAAGCATTGGTAATAATACT
AGCTCCGGCAAAAAACGGGCAAGGTGTCACCACCCTGCCCTTTTTCTTTAAAACCGAAAAGATTACTTCG
CGTTTGCCACCTGACGTCTAAGAAAAGGAATATTCAGCAATTTGCCCGTGCCGAAGAAAGGCCCACCCGT
GAAGGTGAGCCAGTGAGTTGATTGCTACGTAACAATACGCAAACCGCCTCTCGTTCCTTATCATCTGGCG
AATCGGACCCACAAGAGCACTGTTTACAGCTAGCTCAGTCCTAGGTATTATGCTAGCTACTAGAGAAAGA
GGAGAAATACTAGATGGCTTCCTCCGAAGACGTTATCAAAGAGTTCATGCGTTTCAAAGTTCGTATGGAA
GGTTCCGTTAACGGTCACGAGTTCGAAATCGAAGGTGAAGGTGAAGGTCGTCCGTACGAAGGTACCCAGA
CCGCTAAACTGAAAGTTACCAAAGGTGGTCCGCTGCCGTTCGCTTGGGACATCCTGTCCCCGCAGTTCCA
GTACGGTTCCAAAGCTTACGTTAAACACCCGGCTGACATCCCGGACTACCTGAAACTGTCCTTCCCGGAA
GGTTTCAAATGGGAACGTGTTATGAACTTCGAAGACGGTGGTGTTGTTACCGTTACCCAGGACTCCTCCC
TGCAAGACGGTGAGTTCATCTACAAAGTTAAACTGCGTGGTACCAACTTCCCGTCCGACGGTCCGGTTAT
GCAGAAAAAAACCATGGGTTGGGAAGCTTCCACCGAACGTATGTACCCGGAAGACGGTGCTCTGAAAGGT
GAAATCAAAATGCGTCTGAAACTGAAAGACGGTGGTCACTACGACGCTGAAGTTAAAACCACCTACATGG
CTAAAAAACCGGTTCAGCTGCCGGGTGCTTACAAAACCGACATCAAACTGGACATCACCTCCCACAACGA
AGACTACACCATCGTTGAACAGTACGAACGTGCTGAAGGTCGTCACTCCACCGGTGCTTAATAACGCTGA
TAGTGCTAGTGTAGATCGCTACTAGAGCCAGGCATCAAATAAAACGAAAGGCTCAGTCGAAAGACTGGGC
CTTTCGTTTTATCTGTTGTTTGTCGGTGAACGCTCTCTACTAGAGTCACACTGGCTCACCTTCGGGTGGG
CCTTTCTGCGTTTATATACTAGTAGCGGCCGCTGCAGGAGTCACTAAGGGTTAGTTAGTTAGATTAGCAG
AAAGTCAAAAGCCTCCGACCGGAGGCTTTTGACTAAAACTTCCCTTGGGGTTATCATTGGGGCTCACTCA
AAGGCGGTAATCAGATGCGGCGAGCGGTATCAGCTCACTCAAAGGCGGTAATCAGATAAAAAAAATCCTT
AGCTTTCGCTAAGGATGATTTCTGCTAGTACGTACGGTTTCGAAGCTTGCTCTTCTTAAGCATTACTCGC
ATCCATTCTCAGGCTGTCTCGTCTCGTCTCCTGACCTCCTGCCAGCAATAGTAAGACAACACGCAAAGTC
CGATCTCGATCCCGCGAAATTTTAATTTGTTTGTTAGTTAGTTTATTTGTTGGTTTGTTTGTGTTATAAA
ATAAGCCTCTAGAAATAATTTTGTTTAGCTGTCACCGGATGTGCTTTCCGGTCTGATGAGTCCGTGAGGA
CGAAACAGCCTCTACAAATTTTGTTTAAAACTTTAAGAAGGAGATATACCATGGGCAGCAGCCATCACCA
TCATCACCACAGCCAGGATCCAATGGTGAGCAAGGGCGAGGAGACCACAATGGGCGTAATCAAGCCCGAC
ATGAAGATCAAGCTGAAGATGGAGGGCAACGTGAATGGCCACGCCTTCGTGATCGAGGGCGAGGGCGAGG
GCAAGCCCTACGACGGCACCAACACCATCAACCTGGAGGTGAAGGAGGGAGCCCCCCTGCCCTTCTCCTA
CGACATTCTGACCACCGCGTTCAGTTACGGCAACAGGGCCTTCACCAAGTACCCCGACGACATCCCCAAC
TACTTCAAGCAGTCCTTCCCCGAGGGCTACTCTTGGGAGCGCACCATGACCTTCGAGGACAAGGGCATCG
TGAAGGTGAAGTCCGACATCTCCATGGAGGAGGACTCCTTCATCTACGAGATACACCTCAAGGGCGAGAA
CTTCCCCCCCAACGGCCCCGTGATGCAGAAGGAGACCACCGGCTGGGACGCCTCCACCGAGAGGATGTAC
GTGCGCGACGGCGTGCTGAAGGGCGACGTCAAGATGAAGCTGCTGCTGGAGGGCGGCGGCCACCACCGCG
TTGACTTCAAGACCATCTACAGGGCCAAGAAGGCGGTGAAGCTGCCCGACTATCACTTTGTGGACCACCG
CATCGAGATCCTGAACCACGACAAGGACTACAACAAGGTGACCGTTTACGAGATCGCCGTGGCCCGCAAC
TCCACCGACGGCATGGACGAGCTGTACAAGGGCTGAAAGCTTGCGGCCGCATAATGCTTAAGTCGAACAG
AAAGTAATCGTATGAGCTCGACACCATCGAATGGCGCAAAACCTTTCGCGGTATGGCATGATAGCGCCCG
GAAGAGAGTCAATTCAGGGTGGTGAATGTATAAGAAGGAGATATACATATGCGTCCGGCGACATACGAAC
CAGAACAGATTATTGAAGCAGGGCTGGCCCTGCAGGCTGAAGGACGGAATATCACCGGGTTCGCACTACG
TAACCAGGTGGGTGGCGGCAATCCGACACGTCTCCGCCAGATATGGGACGAATACCAGGCTTCACAGAGC
ACGGTCGTCACTGAACTCGTTGCCGAGCTGCCAGTGGAAGTGGCTGAAGAAGTGAAGGCCGTCTCCGCCG
CGCTGTCCGAACGCATCACCCAGCTGGCGACAGAACTGAATGACAAGGCGGTCCGGGCTGCAGAACGCCG
GGTTGCGGAAGTCACGCGTGCTGCCGGTGAACAGACCGCACAGGCAGAGCGGGAGCTGGCCGACGCCGCG
CAGACAGTCGACGACCTGGAAGAAAAACTGGTTGAACTGCAGGACAGATATGACAGTTTGACGCTGGCGC
TGGAGTCAGAACGTTCACTGCGTCAGCAGCATGATGTGGAGATGGCCCAGCTGAAAGAGCGTCTTGCGGC
CGCTGAAGAGAATACCCGTCAGCGAGAGGAACGGTATCAGGAGCAGAGGACAGTGCTGCAGGATGCGCTT
AATGCGGAGCAGGCACAGCACATAAACACGCGGGAAGACCAGCAGAAACGACTGGAGCAAATTTCTGCCG
AAGCTAATGCGCGTACAGAAGAACTGAAGTCTGAACGCGATAAAGTCAATACTCTCCTTACCCGCCTTGA
ATCGCAGGAAAATGCGCTGGCCTCAGAACGTCAGCAGCATCTGGCCACCCGCGAAACGCTGCAGCAACGC
CTCGAGCAGGCCATCGCTGACACGCAGGCGCGCGCCGGTGAGATTGCACTTGAACGTGACAGAGTCAGCA
GCCTCACCGCAAGGCTGGAATCGCAGGAAAAGGCCTCCTCGGAGCAACTGGTGCGTATGGGCAGTGAAAT
AGCCAGTCTGACAGAGCGTTGCACACAGCTGGAAAACCAGCGTGATGATGCCCGTCTGGAGACGATGGGG
GAGAAAGAAACGGTCGCGGCACTGCGTGGTGAGGCTGAAGCCCTGAAGCGTCAGAACCAGTCACTGATGG
CGGCGCTTTCAGGCAATAAACAGACCGGTGGCCAGAATGCGTGAGGTACCCTCGAGTCTGGTAAAGAAAC
CGCTGCTGCGAAATTTGAACGCCAGCACATGGACTCGTCTACTAGCGCAGCTTAATTAACCTAGGCTGCT
GCCACCGCTGAGCAATAACTAGCATAACCCCTTGGGGCCTCTAAACGGGTCTTGAGGGGTTTTTTGCTGA
CTCGGTACCAAATTTTCGAAAAAAGACGCTGAAAAGCGTCTTTTTTCGTTTTGGTCCGAGCCAACTCCCT
TTACAACCTCACTCAAGTCCGTTAGAGCCAGGATACATAGATTACCACAACTCCGAGCCCTTCCACCCGC
CGGCGAGACCTCTAGGCCGCACTCGAGCACCACCACCACCACCACTGAGATCCGGCTGCTAACAAAGCCC
GAAAGGAAGCTGAGTTGGCTGCTGCCACCGCTGAGCAATAACTAGCATAACCCCTTGGGGCCTCTAAACG
GGTCTTGAGGGGTTTTTTGCTGAAAGGAGGAACTATATCCGGATAAACCTTGCTTCTTCGCGGTGGCTTA
GTACAGCATCTATCGTACATCGAGGTCGCATCACGCACAAACAAAAAGCCCCGCAAAAGCAGGGCTGTTA
TCTGATATAGGTTGTTTTGTCTCACACGGCAGCGGAAGAGGAATCCGAAGTGGTACTGGTAGTAGTATTG
GATGCTGCTGACGATATTTTCCGCTTTGACCCAAGGCTTAAATAATCAATGCCTGTAATCAACGATCTCA
ATACGCCTTCGGATACCATAGCGATAAACGTATCTTGCTGGTTATGGCTTGCGATGCAAATCGTAGCATC
ACCTTTTTTATACTTTAAAACACCTGCTAAATATCCATTTTCATCTAGAACACTCTTAAGATGTTCATTT
GTTATTGTTTGTAGCGTTTGCTTTGTTTCGCTTCGAGCATACGCCTTAGCTAGCTTCCGAGAAAAAGCAT
CCGCATCATGACTATCTTTATTTACTCGCTCAATAAATTTGCTTAAGTCAACAAATCCCTTAAAACGAGT
GGACATATTGTTAACAAAATCAGTGGCAGCATTTTTTATCCATGCTTTATAGCCAAAAAAACGCTCGAAA
ACATTTTGGTCGTAGATAAATACCGTATCGCCAGCAAAAACAAGAGATGCCTTACCATCAATAGAAATCA
TATCTTGATCTACTCGAGATAGTTCTTTTTTGCTAAACCCATAAAAATTATTTTTCTTTCTTGATAAGTT
TTGAACTGGATATTGCTTCTTGTATATGGTTATACAATTGTCGTCATTATTCTTACTCAAAACGAAAATG
ATTGAGTCAACTTTTGATATTAGATCCACACTGTCAAAATCAACAATTGGGATATTTTCATTGCCATCAC
CACCAAACCCAGCATCAAACACAATGCCAGTCAGAAACTTCATTTGCTCATTATCATACTGCTCAGCATC
ATTTAAAAATGAAATGGTGTTGGTGCGGTCACTTAGTGTATTAACATCTGATACTATCACAACCCGATTT
TCTAAATCAGATATAGTTTTCTTTATCACATTATCAATAATGGACTGTTTTAGCTCACTGTCATTTTTAA
GGATGGCAATTTTATAGCTAAAAGAGTCCTTAGCACCCGCTTTACCTTTATTTTTAAAGTTAAAGTAAGT
GTGCAATGTAACATCGTTAATATCACAATCAAAATGCTTATACAGTTCTAAAAGCTCTTGTGCTTTTTCT
TCATTATGCTCCAAAGCATCAAGATCTAAGGCATCGTCACTCATCATCATTCCTCTATGATTTTTTTCGC
GAACGTTAAATAATCATCATGATTTATAACTCTGATAAAATCATTTTCTTTTATTAAATCTTTAGATAAA
ACTATCAACTCACCGTCTTGCGTTTTTTCCCTTCCATTAGCTACCACACTGTAAGTAATCTTATAGGCAG
AAAC
